>Addgene plasmid #21549 | pcDNA3-EGFP-C4-Nrf2 | addgene partial sequence | sequence record 65124 | CMV-F 5'-CGCAAATGGGCGGTAGGCGTG-3'
CTATATAAGCAGAGCTCTCTGGCTAACTAGAGAACCCACTGCTTACTGGCTTATCGAAATTAATACGACT
CACTATAGGGAGACCCAAGCTAGCGCTACCGGTCGCCACCATGGTGAGCAAGGGCGAGGAGCTGTTCACC
GGGGTGGTGCCCATCCTGGTCGAGCTGGACGGCGACGTAAACGGCCACAAGTTCAGCGTGTCCGGCGAGG
GCGAGGGCGATGCCACCTACGGCAAGCTGACCCTGAAGTTCATCTGCACCACCGGCAAGCTGCCCGTGCC
CTGGCCCACCCTCGTGACCACCCTGACCTACGGCGTGCAGTGCTTCAGCCGCTACCCCGACCACATGAAG
CAGCACGACTTCTTCAAGTCCGCCATGCCCGAAGGCTACGTCCAGGAGCGCACCATCTTCTTCAAGGACG
ACGGCAACTACAAGACCCGCGCCGAGGTGAAGTTCGAGGGCGACACCCTGGTGAACCGCATCGAGCTGAA
GGGCATCGACTTCAAGGAGGACGGCAACATCCTGGGGCACAAGCTGGAGTACAACTACAACAGCCACAAC
GTCTATATCATGGCCGACAAGCAGAAGAACGGCATCAAGGTGAACTTCAAGATCCGCCACAACATCGAGG
ACGGCAGCGTGCAGCTCGCCGACCACTACCAGCAGAACACCCCCATCGGCGACGGCCCCGTGCTGCTGCC
CGACAACCACTACCTGAGCACCCAGTCCGCCCTGAGCAAAGACCCCAACGAGAAGCGCGATCACATGGTC
CTGCTGGAGTTCGTGACCGCCGCCGGGATCACTCTCGGCATGGACGAGCTGTACAAGTACTCAGATCTGG
AATTAGAGCAAAAGCTCATCTCAGAGGAAGATCTGGAATTCAGGATCCTCATGATGGACTTGGAGCTGCC
GCCGCCGGGACTCCCGTCCCAGCAGGACATGGATTTGATTGACATACTTTGGAGGCAAGATATAGATCTT
GGAGTAAGTCGAGAAGTATTTGACTTC
