>Addgene plasmid #21549 | pcDNA3-EGFP-C4-Nrf2 | addgene partial sequence | sequence record 133292 | EGFP-C 5'-CATGGTCCTGCTGGAGTTCGTG-3'
CGGCATGGACGAGCTGTACAAGTACTCAGATCTGGAATTAGAGCAAAAGCTCATCTCAGAGGAAGATCTG
GAATTCAGGATCCTCATGATGGACTTGGAGCTGCCGCCGCCGGGACTCCCGTCCCAGCAGGACATGGATT
TGATTGACATACTTTGGAGGCAAGATATAGATCTTGGAGTAAGTCGAGAAGTATTTGACTTCAGTCAGCG
ACGGAAAGAGTATGAGCTGGAAAAACAGAAAAAACTTGAAAAGGAAAGACAAGAACAACTCCAAAAGGAG
CAAGAGAAAGCCTTTTTCGCTCAGTTACAACTAGATGAAGAGACAGGTGAATTTCTCCCAATTCAGCCAG
CCCAGCACATCCAGTCAGAAACCAGTGGATCTGCCAACTACTCCCAGGTTGCCCACATTCCCAAATCAGA
TGCTTTGTACTTTGATGACTGCATGCAGCTTTTGGCGCAGACATTCCCGTTTGTAGATGACAATGAGGTT
TCTTCGGCTACGTTTCAGTCACTTGTTCCTGATATTCCCGGTCACATCGAGAGCCCAGTCTTCATTGCTA
CTAATCAGGCTCAGTCACCTGAAACTTCTGTTGCTCAGGTAGCCCCTGTTGATTTAGACGGTATGCAACA
GGACATTGAGCAAGTTTGGGAGGAGCTATTATCCATTCCTGAGTTACAGTGTCTTAATATTGAAAATGAC
AAGCTGGTTGAGACTACCATGGTTCCAAGTCCAGAAGCCAAACTGACAGAAGTTGACAATTATCATTTTT
ACTCATCTATACCCTCAATGGAAAAAGAAGTAGGTAACTGTAGTCCACATTTTCTTAATGCTTTTGAGGA
TTCCTTCAGCAGCATCCTCTCCACAGAAGACCCCAACCAGTTGACAGTGAACTCATTAAATTCAGATGCC
ACAGTCAACACAGATTTTGGTGATGAATTTTATTCTGCTTTCATAGCTGAGCCCAGTATCAGCAACAGCA
TGCCCTCACCTGCTACTTTAAGCCATTCACTCTCTGAACTTCTAAATGGG
