[The description below was written by a language model from this plasmid's Addgene catalogue record.]
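Description:
pcDNA3-EGFP-C4-Nrf2 is a mammalian expression plasmid built on the Invitrogen pcDNA3 backbone, modified to carry EGFP and Myc coding sequences upstream of the cloning site. It is maintained in E. coli as a high-copy plasmid under ampicillin selection, and it carries a neomycin resistance marker that allows G418 selection of stably transfected mammalian cells. The record does not name the promoter. pcDNA3 vectors normally drive the insert from the CMV immediate-early promoter, and the T7 and SP6 sequencing primers listed fit the phage promoter sites that flank the pcDNA3 polylinker. No feature table is provided, so the exact arrangement of elements cannot be confirmed here.

The insert is human NFE2L2 (NRF2), about 1.8 kb, cloned between BamHI and XbaI sites that both remain intact. The backbone supplies EGFP and Myc at the N terminus, so the product is a fluorescent, epitope-tagged Nrf2 fusion. The relative order of the two tags is not stated. Nrf2 is a transcription factor that activates antioxidant response genes. The associated publication examines how the BTB protein Keap1 targets Nrf2 for ubiquitination by the Cullin 3-Roc1 ligase. In that context, the construct suits transient or stable expression of tagged Nrf2 in cultured mammalian cells. The EGFP moiety allows Nrf2 localisation and abundance to be followed by fluorescence, and either tag can be used for immunoblotting or immunoprecipitation in studies of Nrf2 stability, ubiquitination and interaction with Keap1.
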