Addgene plasmid #21549: pcDNA3-EGFP-C4-Nrf2
Depositing lab: Yue Xiong. Publication: BTB protein Keap1 targets antioxidant transcription factor Nrf2 for ubiquitination by the Cullin 3-Roc1 ligase. Furukawa M, Xiong Y. Mol Cell Biol. 2005 Jan . 25(1):162-71. 10.1128/MCB.25.1.162-171.2005 PubMed 15601839.
Backbone
  Vector backbone: pcDNA3
  Backbone manufacturer: Invitrogen
  Backbone size w/o insert (bp): 6112
  Vector type: Mammalian Expression
  Selectable markers: Neomycin (select with G418) ; G418
Growth in bacteria
  Bacterial resistance: Ampicillin, 100 μg/mL
  Growth temperature: 37°C
  Growth strain: DH5alpha
  Copy number: High Copy
Gene/Insert
  Gene/Insert name: nuclear factor (erythroid-derived 2)-like 2 (alt names: NFE2L2; NRF2)
  Species: H. sapiens (human)
  Insert size (bp): 1825
  GenBank ID: Q16236
  Entrez Gene: NFE2L2 (a.k.a. HEBP1, IMDDHH, NRF2, Nrf-2)
  Tag / fusion protein: EGFP (N terminal on backbone); Myc (N terminal on backbone)
  Cloning method: Restriction Enzyme; 5′ cloning site BamHI (not destroyed); 3′ cloning site XbaI (not destroyed)
  Sequencing primers: 5′ T7; 3′ SP6
Terms and licenses: Academic/Nonprofit Terms; Industry Terms: Not Available to Industry
How to cite: pcDNA3-EGFP-C4-Nrf2 was a gift from Yue Xiong (Addgene plasmid # 21549 ; http://n2t.net/addgene:21549 ; RRID:Addgene_21549)
