LOCUS       Exported 7972 bp ds-DNA circular SYN 05-JAN-2023
DEFINITION  synthetic circular DNA
ACCESSION   .
VERSION     .
KEYWORDS    pcDNA3-EGFP-C4-Nrf2
SOURCE      synthetic DNA construct
  ORGANISM  synthetic DNA construct
REFERENCE   1 (bases 1 to 7972)
  AUTHORS   Furukawa M, Xiong Y
  TITLE     BTB protein Keap1 targets antioxidant transcription factor Nrf2 for
            ubiquitination by the Cullin 3-Roc1 ligase.
  JOURNAL   Mol Cell Biol. 2005 Jan . 25(1):162-71.
  PUBMED    15601839
REFERENCE   2 (bases 1 to 7972)
  AUTHORS   .
  TITLE     Direct Submission
  JOURNAL   Exported Jan 5, 2023 from SnapGene Server 1.1.58
            http://www.snapgene.com
FEATURES             Location/Qualifiers
     source          1..7972
                     /organism="synthetic DNA construct"
                     /mol_type="other DNA"
     enhancer        51..430
                     /label=CMV enhancer
                     /note="human cytomegalovirus immediate early enhancer"
     promoter        431..634
                     /label=CMV promoter
                     /note="human cytomegalovirus (CMV) immediate early
                     promoter"
     primer_bind     585..605
                     /label=CMV-F
                     /note="Human CMV immediate early promoter, forward primer"
     primer_bind     679..698
                     /label=T7
                     /note="T7 promoter, forward primer"
     promoter        679..697
                     /label=T7 promoter
                     /note="promoter for bacteriophage T7 RNA polymerase"
     regulatory      723..732
                     /regulatory_class="other"
                     /note="vertebrate consensus sequence for strong initiation
                     of translation (Kozak, 1987)"
     CDS             729..1445
                     /codon_start=1
                     /product="enhanced GFP"
                     /label=EGFP
                     /translation="MVSKGEELFTGVVPILVELDGDVNGHKFSVSGEGEGDATYGKLTL
                     KFICTTGKLPVPWPTLVTTLTYGVQCFSRYPDHMKQHDFFKSAMPEGYVQERTIFFKDD
                     GNYKTRAEVKFEGDTLVNRIELKGIDFKEDGNILGHKLEYNYNSHNVYIMADKQKNGIK
                     VNFKIRHNIEDGSVQLADHYQQNTPIGDGPVLLPDNHYLSTQSALSKDPNEKRDHMVLL
                     EFVTAAGITLGMDELYK"
     CDS             729..1445
                     /codon_start=1
                     /product="the original enhanced GFP (Yang et al., 1996)"
                     /label=EGFP
                     /note="mammalian codon-optimized"
                     /translation="MVSKGEELFTGVVPILVELDGDVNGHKFSVSGEGEGDATYGKLTL
                     KFICTTGKLPVPWPTLVTTLTYGVQCFSRYPDHMKQHDFFKSAMPEGYVQERTIFFKDD
                     GNYKTRAEVKFEGDTLVNRIELKGIDFKEDGNILGHKLEYNYNSHNVYIMADKQKNGIK
                     VNFKIRHNIEDGSVQLADHYQQNTPIGDGPVLLPDNHYLSTQSALSKDPNEKRDHMVLL
                     EFVTAAGITLGMDELYK"
     primer_bind     complement(774..795)
                     /label=EGFP-N
                     /note="EGFP, reverse primer"
     primer_bind     complement(1035..1054)
                     /label=EXFP-R
                     /note="For distinguishing EGFP variants, reverse primer"
     primer_bind     1382..1403
                     /label=EGFP-C
                     /note="EGFP, forward primer"
     CDS             1464..1493
                     /codon_start=1
                     /product="Myc (human c-Myc proto-oncogene) epitope tag"
                     /label=Myc
                     /translation="EQKLISEEDL"
     promoter        complement(3341..3359)
                     /label=SP6 promoter
                     /note="promoter for bacteriophage SP6 RNA polymerase"
     primer_bind     complement(3342..3359)
                     /label=SP6
                     /note="SP6 promoter, forward primer"
     primer_bind     complement(3379..3396)
                     /label=BGH-rev
                     /note="Bovine growth hormone terminator, reverse primer.
                     Also called BGH reverse"
     polyA_signal    3385..3609
                     /label=bGH poly(A) signal
                     /note="bovine growth hormone polyadenylation signal"
     rep_origin      3655..4083
                     /direction=RIGHT
                     /label=f1 ori
                     /note="f1 bacteriophage origin of replication; arrow
                     indicates direction of (+) strand synthesis"
     primer_bind     complement(3742..3761)
                     /label=F1ori-R
                     /note="F1 origin, reverse primer"
     primer_bind     3952..3973
                     /label=F1ori-F
                     /note="F1 origin, forward primer"
     primer_bind     complement(4092..4112)
                     /label=pBABE 3'
                     /note="SV40 enhancer, reverse primer for pBABE vectors"
     promoter        4097..4426
                     /label=SV40 promoter
                     /note="SV40 enhancer and early promoter"
     rep_origin      4277..4412
                     /label=SV40 ori
                     /note="SV40 origin of replication"
     primer_bind     4339..4358
                     /label=SV40pro-F
                     /note="SV40 promoter/origin, forward primer"
     CDS             4493..5287
                     /codon_start=1
                     /gene="aph(3')-II (or nptII)"
                     /product="aminoglycoside phosphotransferase from Tn5"
                     /label=NeoR/KanR
                     /note="confers resistance to neomycin, kanamycin, and G418
                     (Geneticin(R))"
                     /translation="MIEQDGLHAGSPAAWVERLFGYDWAQQTIGCSDAAVFRLSAQGRP
                     VLFVKTDLSGALNELQDEAARLSWLATTGVPCAAVLDVVTEAGRDWLLLGEVPGQDLLS
                     SHLAPAEKVSIMADAMRRLHTLDPATCPFDHQAKHRIERARTRMEAGLVDQDDLDEEHQ
                     GLAPAELFARLKARMPDGEDLVVTHGDACLPNIMVENGRFSGFIDCGRLGVADRYQDIA
                     LATRDIAEELGGEWADRFLVLYGIAAPDSQRIAFYRLLDEFF"
     primer_bind     complement(4547..4566)
                     /label=Neo-R
                     /note="Neomycin resistance gene, reverse primer"
     primer_bind     5157..5176
                     /label=Neo-F
                     /note="Neomycin resistance gene, forward primer"
     polyA_signal    5461..5582
                     /label=SV40 poly(A) signal
                     /note="SV40 polyadenylation signal"
     primer_bind     complement(5498..5517)
                     /label=SV40pA-R
                     /note="SV40 polyA, reverse primer"
     primer_bind     5552..5571
                     /label=EBV-rev
                     /note="SV40 polyA terminator, reverse primer"
     primer_bind     complement(5631..5647)
                     /label=M13 rev
                     /note="common sequencing primer, one of multiple similar
                     variants"
     primer_bind     complement(5631..5647)
                     /label=M13 Reverse
                     /note="In lacZ gene. Also called M13-rev"
     primer_bind     complement(5644..5666)
                     /label=M13/pUC Reverse
                     /note="In lacZ gene"
     protein_bind    5655..5671
                     /label=lac operator
                     /bound_moiety="lac repressor encoded by lacI"
                     /note="The lac repressor binds to the lac operator to
                     inhibit transcription in E. coli. This inhibition can be
                     relieved by adding lactose or
                     isopropyl-beta-D-thiogalactopyranoside (IPTG)."
     promoter        complement(5679..5709)
                     /label=lac promoter
                     /note="promoter for the E. coli lac operon"
     protein_bind    5724..5745
                     /label=CAP binding site
                     /bound_moiety="E. coli catabolite activator protein"
                     /note="CAP binding activates transcription in the presence
                     of cAMP."
     primer_bind     complement(5862..5879)
                     /label=L4440
                     /note="L4440 vector, forward primer"
     rep_origin      complement(6033..6621)
                     /direction=LEFT
                     /label=ori
                     /note="high-copy-number ColE1/pMB1/pBR322/pUC origin of
                     replication"
     primer_bind     complement(6113..6132)
                     /label=pBR322ori-F
                     /note="pBR322 origin, forward primer"
     CDS             complement(6792..7652)
                     /codon_start=1
                     /gene="bla"
                     /product="beta-lactamase"
                     /label=AmpR
                     /note="confers resistance to ampicillin, carbenicillin, and
                     related antibiotics"
                     /translation="MSIQHFRVALIPFFAAFCLPVFAHPETLVKVKDAEDQLGARVGYI
                     ELDLNSGKILESFRPEERFPMMSTFKVLLCGAVLSRIDAGQEQLGRRIHYSQNDLVEYS
                     PVTEKHLTDGMTVRELCSAAITMSDNTAANLLLTTIGGPKELTAFLHNMGDHVTRLDRW
                     EPELNEAIPNDERDTTMPVAMATTLRKLLTGELLTLASRQQLIDWMEADKVAGPLLRSA
                     LPAGWFIADKSGAGERGSRGIIAALGPDGKPSRIVVIYTTGSQATMDERNRQIAEIGAS
                     LIKHW"
     primer_bind     7415..7434
                     /label=Amp-R
                     /note="Ampicillin resistance gene, reverse primer"
     promoter        complement(7653..7757)
                     /gene="bla"
                     /label=AmpR promoter
     primer_bind     complement(7832..7851)
                     /label=pRS-marker
                     /note="pRS vectors, use to sequence yeast selectable
                     marker"
ORIGIN
        1 ggttaggcgt tttgcgctgc ttcgcgatgt acgggccaga tatacgcgtt gacattgatt
       61 attgactagt tattaatagt aatcaattac ggggtcatta gttcatagcc catatatgga
      121 gttccgcgtt acataactta cggtaaatgg cccgcctggc tgaccgccca acgacccccg
      181 cccattgacg tcaataatga cgtatgttcc catagtaacg ccaataggga ctttccattg
      241 acgtcaatgg gtggagtatt tacggtaaac tgcccacttg gcagtacatc aagtgtatca
      301 tatgccaagt acgcccccta ttgacgtcaa tgacggtaaa tggcccgcct ggcattatgc
      361 ccagtacatg accttatggg actttcctac ttggcagtac atctacgtat tagtcatcgc
      421 tattaccatg gtgatgcggt tttggcagta catcaatggg cgtggatagc ggtttgactc
      481 acggggattt ccaagtctcc accccattga cgtcaatggg agtttgtttt ggcaccaaaa
      541 tcaacgggac tttccaaaat gtcgtaacaa ctccgcccca ttgacgcaaa tgggcggtag
      601 gcgtgtacgg tgggaggtct atataagcag agctctctgg ctaactagag aacccactgc
      661 ttactggctt atcgaaatta atacgactca ctatagggag acccaagcta gcgctaccgg
      721 tcgccaccat ggtgagcaag ggcgaggagc tgttcaccgg ggtggtgccc atcctggtcg
      781 agctggacgg cgacgtaaac ggccacaagt tcagcgtgtc cggcgagggc gagggcgatg
      841 ccacctacgg caagctgacc ctgaagttca tctgcaccac cggcaagctg cccgtgccct
      901 ggcccaccct cgtgaccacc ctgacctacg gcgtgcagtg cttcagccgc taccccgacc
      961 acatgaagca gcacgacttc ttcaagtccg ccatgcccga aggctacgtc caggagcgca
     1021 ccatcttctt caaggacgac ggcaactaca agacccgcgc cgaggtgaag ttcgagggcg
     1081 acaccctggt gaaccgcatc gagctgaagg gcatcgactt caaggaggac ggcaacatcc
     1141 tggggcacaa gctggagtac aactacaaca gccacaacgt ctatatcatg gccgacaagc
     1201 agaagaacgg catcaaggtg aacttcaaga tccgccacaa catcgaggac ggcagcgtgc
     1261 agctcgccga ccactaccag cagaacaccc ccatcggcga cggccccgtg ctgctgcccg
     1321 acaaccacta cctgagcacc cagtccgccc tgagcaaaga ccccaacgag aagcgcgatc
     1381 acatggtcct gctggagttc gtgaccgccg ccgggatcac tctcggcatg gacgagctgt
     1441 acaagtactc agatctggaa ttagagcaaa agctcatctc agaggaagat ctggaattca
     1501 ggatcctcat gatggacttg gagctgccgc cgccgggact cccgtcccag caggacatgg
     1561 atttgattga catactttgg aggcaagata tagatcttgg agtaagtcga gaagtatttg
     1621 acttcagtca gcgacggaaa gagtatgagc tggaaaaaca gaaaaaactt gaaaaggaaa
     1681 gacaagaaca actccaaaag gagcaagaga aagccttttt cgctcagtta caactagatg
     1741 aagagacagg tgaatttctc ccaattcagc cagcccagca catccagtca gaaaccagtg
     1801 gatctgccaa ctactcccag gttgcccaca ttcccaaatc agatgctttg tactttgatg
     1861 actgcatgca gcttttggcg cagacattcc cgtttgtaga tgacaatgag gtttcttcgg
     1921 ctacgtttca gtcacttgtt cctgatattc ccggtcacat cgagagccca gtcttcattg
     1981 ctactaatca ggctcagtca cctgaaactt ctgttgctca ggtagcccct gttgatttag
     2041 acggtatgca acaggacatt gagcaagttt gggaggagct attatccatt cctgagttac
     2101 agtgtcttaa tattgaaaat gacaagctgg ttgagactac catggttcca agtccagaag
     2161 ccaaactgac agaagttgac aattatcatt tttactcatc tataccctca atggaaaaag
     2221 aagtaggtaa ctgtagtcca cattttctta atgcttttga ggattccttc agcagcatcc
     2281 tctccacaga agaccccaac cagttgacag tgaactcatt aaattcagat gccacagtca
     2341 acacagattt tggtgatgaa ttttattctg ctttcatagc tgagcccagt atcagcaaca
     2401 gcatgccctc acctgctact ttaagccatt cactctctga acttctaaat gggcccattg
     2461 atgtttctga tctatcactt tgcaaagctt tcaaccaaaa ccaccctgaa agcacagcag
     2521 aattcaatga ttctgactcc ggcatttcac taaacacaag tcccagtgtg gcatcaccag
     2581 aacactcagt ggaatcttcc agctatggag acacactact tggcctcagt gattctgaag
     2641 tggaagagct agatagtgcc cctggaagtg tcaaacagaa tggtcctaaa acaccagtac
     2701 attcttctgg ggatatggta caacccttgt caccatctca ggggcagagc actcacgtgc
     2761 atgatgccca atgtgagaac acaccagaga aagaattgcc tgtaagtcct ggtcatcgga
     2821 aaaccccatt cacaaaagac aaacattcaa gccgcttgga ggctcatctc acaagagatg
     2881 aacttagggc aaaagctctc catatcccat tccctgtaga aaaaatcatt aacctccctg
     2941 ttgttgactt caacgaaatg atgtccaaag agcagttcaa tgaagctcaa cttgcattaa
     3001 ttcgggatat acgtaggagg ggtaagaata aagtggctgc tcagaattgc agaaaaagaa
     3061 aactggaaaa tatagtagaa ctagagcaag atttagatca tttgaaagat gaaaaagaaa
     3121 aattgctcaa agaaaaagga gaaaatgaca aaagccttca cctactgaaa aaacaactca
     3181 gcaccttata tctcgaagtt ttcagcatgc tacgtgatga agatggaaaa ccttattctc
     3241 ctagtgaata ctccctgcag caaacaagag atggcaatgt tttccttgtt cccaaaagta
     3301 agaagccaga tgttaagaaa aactatctag agggccctat tctatagtgt cacctaaatg
     3361 ctagagctcg ctgatcagcc tcgactgtgc cttctagttg ccagccatct gttgtttgcc
     3421 cctcccccgt gccttccttg accctggaag gtgccactcc cactgtcctt tcctaataaa
     3481 atgaggaaat tgcatcgcat tgtctgagta ggtgtcattc tattctgggg ggtggggtgg
     3541 ggcaggacag caagggggag gattgggaag acaatagcag gcatgctggg gatgcggtgg
     3601 gctctatggc ttctgaggcg gaaagaacca gctggggctc tagggggtat ccccnnnnnn
     3661 nnnnnnnnnn nnnnnnnnnn nnnnnnnnnn nnnnnnnnnn nnnnnnnnnn nnnnnnnnnn
     3721 nnnnnnnnnn nnnnnnnnnn nnnnnnnnnn nnnnnnnnnn nnnnnnnnnn nnnnnnnncn
     3781 nnnnnnnnnn nnnnnnnnnn nnnnnnnnnn nnnnnnnnnn nnnnnnnnnn nnnnnnnnnn
     3841 nnnnnnnnnn nnnnnnnnnn nnnnnnnnnn annnnnnnnn nnnnnnnnnn nnnnnnnnnn
     3901 nnnnnnnnnn nnnnnnnnnn cctttgacgt tggagtccac gttctttaat agtggactct
     3961 tgttccaaac tggaacaaca ctcaacccta tctcggtcta ttcttttgat ttataaggga
     4021 ttttgccgat ttcggcctat tggttaaaaa atgagctgat ttaacaaaaa tttaacgcga
     4081 attaattctg tggaatgtgt gtcagttagg gtgtggaaag tccccaggct ccccagcagg
     4141 cagaagtatg caaagcatgc atctcaatta gtcagcaacc aggtgtggaa agtccccagg
     4201 ctccccagca ggcagaagta tgcaaagcat gcatctcaat tagtcagcaa ccatagtccc
     4261 gcccctaact ccgcccatcc cgcccctaac tccgcccagt tccgcccatt ctccgcccca
     4321 tggctgacta atttttttta tttatgcaga ggccgaggcc gcctctgcct ctgagctatt
     4381 ccagaagtag tgaggaggct tttttggagg cctaggcttt tgcaaaaagc tcccgggagc
     4441 ttgtatatcc attttcggat ctgatcaaga gacaggatga ggatcgtttc gcatgattga
     4501 acaagatgga ttgcacgcag gttctccggc cgcttgggtg gagaggctat tcggctatga
     4561 ctgggcacaa cagacaatcg gctgctctga tgccgccgtg ttccggctgt cagcgcaggg
     4621 gcgcccggtt ctttttgtca agaccgacct gtccggtgcc ctgaatgaac tgcaggacga
     4681 ggcagcgcgg ctatcgtggc tggccacgac gggcgttcct tgcgcagctg tgctcgacgt
     4741 tgtcactgaa gcgggaaggg actggctgct attgggcgaa gtgccggggc aggatctcct
     4801 gtcatctcac cttgctcctg ccgagaaagt atccatcatg gctgatgcaa tgcggcggct
     4861 gcatacgctt gatccggcta cctgcccatt cgaccaccaa gcgaaacatc gcatcgagcg
     4921 agcacgtact cggatggaag ccggtcttgt cgatcaggat gatctggacg aagagcatca
     4981 ggggctcgcg ccagccgaac tgttcgccag gctcaaggcg cgcatgcccg acggcgagga
     5041 tctcgtcgtg acccatggcg atgcctgctt gccgaatatc atggtggaaa atggccgctt
     5101 ttctggattc atcgactgtg gccggctggg tgtggcggac cgctatcagg acatagcgtt
     5161 ggctacccgt gatattgctg aagagcttgg cggcgaatgg gctgaccgct tcctcgtgct
     5221 ttacggtatc gccgctcccg attcgcagcg catcgccttc tatcgccttc ttgacgagtt
     5281 cttctgagcg ggactctggg gttcgaaatg accgaccaag cgacgcccaa cctgccatca
     5341 cgagatttcg attccaccgc cgccttctat gaaaggttgg gcttcggaat cgttttccgg
     5401 gacgccggct ggatgatcct ccagcgcggg gatctcatgc tggagttctt cgcccacccc
     5461 aacttgttta ttgcagctta taatggttac aaataaagca atagcatcac aaatttcaca
     5521 aataaagcat ttttttcact gcattctagt tgtggtttgt ccaaactcat caatgtatct
     5581 tatcatgtct gtataccgtc gacctctagc tagagcttgg cgtaatcatg gtcatagctg
     5641 tttcctgtgt gaaattgtta tccgctcaca attccacaca acatacgagc cggaagcata
     5701 aagtgtaaag cctggggtgc ctaatgagtg agctaactca cattaattgc gttgcgctca
     5761 ctgcccgctt tccagtcggg aaacctgtcg tgccagctgc attaatgaat cggccaacgc
     5821 gcggggagag gcggtttgcg tattgggcgc tcttccgctt cctcgctcac tgactcgctg
     5881 cgctcggtcg ttcggctgcg gcgagcggta tcagctcact caaaggcggt aatacggtta
     5941 tccacagaat caggggataa cgcaggaaag aacatgtgag caaaaggcca gcaaaaggcc
     6001 aggaaccgta aaaaggccgc gttgctggcg tttttccata ggctccgccc ccctgacgag
     6061 catcacaaaa atcgacgctc aagtcagagg tggcgaaacc cgacaggact ataaagatac
     6121 caggcgtttc cccctggaag ctccctcgtg cgctctcctg ttccgaccct gccgcttacc
     6181 ggatacctgt ccgcctttct cccttcggga agcgtggcgc tttctcatag ctcacgctgt
     6241 aggtatctca gttcggtgta ggtcgttcgc tccaagctgg gctgtgtgca cgaacccccc
     6301 gttcagcccg accgctgcgc cttatccggt aactatcgtc ttgagtccaa cccggtaaga
     6361 cacgacttat cgccactggc agcagccact ggtaacagga ttagcagagc gaggtatgta
     6421 ggcggtgcta cagagttctt gaagtggtgg cctaactacg gctacactag aagaacagta
     6481 tttggtatct gcgctctgct gaagccagtt accttcggaa aaagagttgg tagctcttga
     6541 tccggcaaac aaaccaccgc tggtagcggt ggtttttttg tttgcaagca gcagattacg
     6601 cgcagaaaaa aaggatctca agaagatcct ttgatctttt ctacggggtc tgacgctcag
     6661 tggaacgaaa actcacgtta agggattttg gtcatgagat tatcaaaaag gatcttcacc
     6721 tagatccttt taaattaaaa atgaagtttt aaatcaatct aaagtatata tgagtaaact
     6781 tggtctgaca gttaccaatg cttaatcagt gaggcaccta tctcagcgat ctgtctattt
     6841 cgttcatcca tagttgcctg actccccgtc gtgtagataa ctacgatacg ggagggctta
     6901 ccatctggcc ccagtgctgc aatgataccg cgagacccac gctcaccggc tccagattta
     6961 tcagcaataa accagccagc cggaagggcc gagcgcagaa gtggtcctgc aactttatcc
     7021 gcctccatcc agtctattaa ttgttgccgg gaagctagag taagtagttc gccagttaat
     7081 agtttgcgca acgttgttgc cattgctaca ggcatcgtgg tgtcacgctc gtcgtttggt
     7141 atggcttcat tcagctccgg ttcccaacga tcaaggcgag ttacatgatc ccccatgttg
     7201 tgcaaaaaag cggttagctc cttcggtcct ccgatcgttg tcagaagtaa gttggccgca
     7261 gtgttatcac tcatggttat ggcagcactg cataattctc ttactgtcat gccatccgta
     7321 agatgctttt ctgtgactgg tgagtactca accaagtcat tctgagaata gtgtatgcgg
     7381 cgaccgagtt gctcttgccc ggcgtcaata cgggataata ccgcgccaca tagcagaact
     7441 ttaaaagtgc tcatcattgg aaaacgttct tcggggcgaa aactctcaag gatcttaccg
     7501 ctgttgagat ccagttcgat gtaacccact cgtgcaccca actgatcttc agcatctttt
     7561 actttcacca gcgtttctgg gtgagcaaaa acaggaaggc aaaatgccgc aaaaaaggga
     7621 ataagggcga cacggaaatg ttgaatactc atactcttcc tttttcaata ttattgaagc
     7681 atttatcagg gttattgtct catgagcgga tacatatttg aatgtattta gaaaaataaa
     7741 caaatagggg ttccgcgcac atttccccga aaagtgccac ctgacgtcga cggatcggga
     7801 gatctcccga tcccctatgg tgcactctca gtacaatctg ctctgatgcc gcatagttaa
     7861 gccagtatct gctccctgct tgtgtgttgg aggtcgctga gtagtgcgcg agcaaaattt
     7921 aagctacaac aaggcaaggc ttgaccgaca attgcatgaa gaatctgctt ag
//
